>Addgene plasmid #234673 | Cyclin B1-Venus ND | addgene full sequence | sequence record 474718 | Addgene NGS Result
TAGTTATTAATAGTAATCAATTACGGGGTCATTAGTTCATAGCCCATATATGGAGTTCCGCGTTACATAA
CTTACGGTAAATGGCCCGCCTGGCTGACCGCCCAACGACCCCCGCCCATTGACGTCAATAATGACGTATG
TTCCCATAGTAACGCCAATAGGGACTTTCCATTGACGTCAATGGGTGGAGTATTTACGGTAAACTGCCCA
CTTGGCAGTACATCAAGTGTATCATATGCCAAGTACGCCCCCTATTGACGTCAATGACGGTAAATGGCCC
GCCTGGCATTATGCCCAGTACATGACCTTATGGGACTTTCCTACTTGGCAGTACATCTACGTATTAGTCA
TCGCTATTACCATGGTGATGCGGTTTTGGCAGTACATCAATGGGCGTGGATAGCGGTTTGACTCACGGGG
ATTTCCAAGTCTCCACCCCATTGACGTCAATGGGAGTTTGTTTTGGCACCAAAATCAACGGGACTTTCCA
AAATGTCGTAACAACTCCGCCCCATTGACGCAAATGGGCGGTAGGCGTGTACGGTGGGAGGTCTATATAA
GCAGAGCTGGTTTAGTGAACCGTCAGATCCGCTAGCGCTACCGGACTCAGATCTCGAGCTCAAGCTTGGA
ATGGCGCTCCGAGTCACCAGGAACTCGAAAATTAATGCTGAAAATAAGGCGAAGATCAACATGGCAGGCG
CAAAGCGCGTTCCTACGGCCCCTGCTGCAACCTCCAAGCCCGGACTGAGGCCAGCAACAGCTGCTGGGGA
CATTGGTAACAAAGTCAGTGAACAACTGCAGGCCAAAATGCCTATGAAGAAGGAAGCAAAACCTTCAGCT
ACTGGAAAAGTCATTGATAAAAAACTACCAAAACCTCTTGAAAAGGTACCTATGCTGGTGCCAGTGCCAG
TGTCTGAGCCAGTGCCAGAGCCAGAACCTGAGCCAGAACCTGAGCCTGTTAAAGAAGAAAAACTTTCGCC
TGAGCCTATTTTGGTTGATACTGCCTCTCCAAGCCCAATGGAAACATCTGGATGTGCCCCTGCAGAAGAA
GACCTGTGTCAGGCTTTCTCTGATGTAATTCTTGCAGTAAATGATGTGGATGCAGAAGATGGAGCTGATC
CAAACCTTTGTAGTGAATATGTGAAAGATATTTATGCTTATCTGAGACAACTTGAGGAAGAGCAAGCAGT
CAGACCAAAATACCTACTGGGTCGGGAAGTCACTGGAAACATGAGAGCCATCCTAATTGACTGGCTAGTA
CAGGTTCAAATGAAATTCAGGTTGTTGCAGGAGACCATGTACATGACTGTCTCCATTATTGATCGGTTCA
TGCAGAATAATTGTGTGCCCAAGAAGATGCTGCAGCTGGTTGGTGTCACTGCCATGTTTATTGCAAGCAA
ATATGAAGAAATGTACCCTCCAGAAATTGGTGACTTTGCTTTTGTGACTGACAACACTTATACTAAGCAC
CAAATCAGACAGATGGAAATGAAGATTCTAAGAGCTTTAAACTTTGGTCTGGGTCGGCCTCTACCTTTGC
ACTTCCTTCGGAGAGCATCTAAGATTGGAGAGGTTGATGTCGAGCAACATACTTTGGCCAAATACCTGAT
GGAACTAACTATGTTGGACTATGACATGGTGCACTTTCCTCCTTCTCAAATTGCAGCAGGAGCTTTTTGC
TTAGCACTGAAAATTCTGGATAATGGTGAATGGACACCAACTCTACAACATTACCTGTCATATACTGAAG
AATCTCTTCTTCCAGTTATGCAGCACCTGGCTAAGAATGTAGTCATGGTAAATCAAGGACTTACAAAGCA
CATGACTGTCAAGAACAAGTATGCCACATCGAAGCATGCTAAGATCAGCACTCTACCACAGCTGAATTCT
GCACTAGTTCAAGATTTAGCCAAGGCTGTGGCAAAGGTTCTAGAGGATCCACCGGTCGCCACCATGGTGA
GCAAGGGCGAGGAGCTGTTCACCGGGGTGGTGCCCATCCTGGTCGAGCTGGACGGCGACGTAAACGGCCA
CAAGTTCAGCGTGTCCGGCGAGGGCGAGGGCGATGCCACCTACGGCAAGCTGACCCTGAAGCTGATCTGC
ACCACCGGCAAGCTGCCCGTGCCCTGGCCCACCCTCGTGACCACTCTGGGCTACGGCCTACAGTGCTTCG
CCCGCTACCCCGACCACATGAAGCAGCACGACTTCTTCAAGTCCGCCATGCCCGAAGGCTACGTCCAGGA
GCGCACCATCTTCTTCAAGGACGACGGCAACTACAAGACCCGCGCCGAGGTGAAGTTCGAGGGCGACACC
CTGGTGAACCGCATCGAGCTGAAGGGCATCGACTTCAAGGAGGACGGCAACATCCTGGGGCACAAGCTGG
AGTACAACTACAACAGCCACAACGTCTATATCACCGCCGACAAGCAGAAGAACGGCATCAAGGCCAACTT
CAAGATCCGCCACAACATCGAGGACGGCGGCGTGCAGCTCGCCGACCACTACCAGCAGAACACCCCCATC
GGCGACGGCCCCGTGCTGCTGCCCGACAACCACTACCTGAGCTACCAGTCCGCCCTGAGCAAAGACCCCA
ACGAGAAGCGCGATCACATGGTCCTGCTGGAGTTCGTGACCGCCGCCGGGATCACTCTCGGCATGGACGA
GCTGTACAAGTAAAGCGGCCGCGACTCTAGATCATAATCAGCCATACCACATTTGTAGAGGTTTTACTTG
CTTTAAAAAACCTCCCACACCTCCCCCTGAACCTGAAACATAAAATGAATGCAATTGTTGTTGTTAACTT
GTTTATTGCAGCTTATAATGGTTACAAATAAAGCAATAGCATCACAAATTTCACAAATAAAGCATTTTTT
TCACTGCATTCTAGTTGTGGTTTGTCCAAACTCATCAATGTATCTTAAGGCGTAAATTGTAAGCGTTAAT
ATTTTGTTAAAATTCGCGTTAAATTTTTGTTAAATCAGCTCATTTTTTAACCAATAGGCCGAAATCGGCA
AAATCCCTTATAAATCAAAAGAATAGACCGAGATAGGGT
[37 nt withheld, positions 3050-3086]
AAAGAACGTGGACTCCAACGTCAAAGG
[49 nt withheld, positions 3114-3162]
T
[91 nt withheld, positions 3164-3254]
G
[124 nt withheld, positions 3256-3379]
CAGGTGGCACTTTTCGGGGAAATGTGCGCGGAACCCCTATTTGTTTATTTTTCTAAATACATTCAAATAT
GTATCCGCTCATGAGACAATAACCCTGATAAATGCTTCAATAATATTGAAAAAGGAAGAGTCCTGAGGCG
GAAAGAACCAGCTGTGGAATGTGTGTCAGTTAGGGTGTGGAAAGTCCCCAGGCTCCCCAGCAGGCAGAAG
TATGCAAAGCATGCATCTCAATTAGTCAGCAACCAGGTGTGGAAAGTCCCCAGGCTCCCCAGCAGGCAGA
AGTATGCAAAGCATGCATCTCAATTAGTCAGCAACCATAGTCCCGCCCCTAACTCCGCCCATCCCGCCCC
TAACTCCGCCCAGTTCCGCCCATTCTCCGCCCCATGGCTGACTAATTTTTTTTATTTATGCAGAGGCCGA
GGCCGCCTCGGCCTCTGAGCTATTCCAGAAGTAGTGAGGAGGCTTTTTTGGAGGCCTAGGCTTTTGCAAA
GATCGATCAAGAGACAGGATGAGGATCGTTTCGCATGATTGAACAAGATGGATTGCACGCAGGTTCTCCG
GCCGCTTGGGTGGAGAGGCTATTCGGCTATGACTGGGCACAACAGACAATCGGCTGCTCTGATGCCGCCG
TGTTCCGGCTGTCAGCGCAGGGGCGCCCGGTTCTTTTTGTCAAGACCGACCTGTCCGGTGCCCTGAATGA
ACTGCAAGACGAGGCAGCGCGGCTATCGTGGCTGGCCACGACGGGCGTTCCTTGCGCAGCTGTGCTCGAC
GTTGTCACTGAAGCGGGAAGGGACTGGCTGCTATTGGGCGAAGTGCCGGGGCAGGATCTCCTGTCATCTC
ACCTTGCTCCTGCCGAGAAAGTATCCATCATGGCTGATGCAATGCGGCGGCTGCATACGCTTGATCCGGC
TACCTGCCCATTCGACCACCAAGCGAAACATCGCATCGAGCGAGCACGTACTCGGATGGAAGCCGGTCTT
GTCGATCAGGATGATCTGGACGAAGAGCATCAGGGGCTCGCGCCAGCCGAACTGTTCGCCAGGCTCAAGG
CGAGCATGCCCGACGGCGAGGATCTCGTCGTGACCCATGGCGATGCCTGCTTGCCGAATATCATGGTGGA
AAATGGCCGCTTTTCTGGATTCATCGACTGTGGCCGGCTGGGTGTGGCGGACCGCTATCAGGACATAGCG
TTGGCTACCCGTGATATTGCTGAAGAGCTTGGCGGCGAATGGGCTGACCGCTTCCTCGTGCTTTACGGTA
TCGCCGCTCCCGATTCGCAGCGCATCGCCTTCTATCGCCTTCTTGACGAGTTCTTCTGAGCGGGACTCTG
GGGTTCGAAATGACCGACCAAGCGACGCCCAACCTGCCATCACGAGATTTCGATTCCACCGCCGCCTTCT
ATGAAAGGTTGGGCTTCGGAATCGTTTTCCGGGACGCCGGCTGGATGATCCTCCAGCGCGGGGATCTCAT
GCTGGAGTTCTTCGCCCACCCTAGGGGGAGGCTAACTGAAACACGGAAGGAGACAATACCGGAAGGAACC
CGCGCTATGACGGCAATAAAAAGACAGAATAAAACGCACGGTGTTGGGTCGTTTGTTCATAAACGCGGGG
TTCGGTCCCAGGGCTGGCACTCTGTCGATACCCCACCGAGACCCCATTGGGGCCAATACGCCCGCGTTTC
TTCCTTTTCCCCACCCCACCCCCCAAGTTCGGGTGAAGGCCCAGGGCTCGCAGCCAACGTCGGGGCGGCA
GGCCCTGCCATAGCCTCAGGTTACTCATATATACTTTAGATTGATTTAAAACTTCATTTTTAATTTAAAA
GGATCTAGGTGAAGATCCTTTTTGATAATCTCATGACCAAAATCCCTTAACGTGAGTTTTCGTTCCACTG
AGCGTCAGACCCCGTAGAAAAGATCAAAGGATCTTCTTGAGATCCTTTTTTTCTGCGCGTAATCTGCTGC
TTGCAAACAAAAAAACCACCGCTACCAGCGGTGGTTTGTTTGCCGGATCAAGAGCTACCAACTCTTTTTC
CGAAGGTAACTGGCTTCAGCAGAGCGCAGATACCAAATACTGTTCTTCTAGTGTAGCCGTAGTTAGGCCA
CCACTTCAAGAACTCTGTAGCACCGCCTACATACCTCGCTCTGCTAATCCTGTTACCAGTGGCTGCTGCC
AGTGGCGATAAGTCGTGTCTTACCGGGTTGGACTCAAGACGATAGTTACCGGATAAGGCGCAGCGGTCGG
GCTGAACGGGGGGTTCGTGCACACAGCCCAGCTTGGAGCGAACGACCTACACCGAACTGAGATACCTACA
GCGTGAGCTATGAGAAAGCGCCACGCTTCCCGAAGGGAGAAAGGCGGACAGGTATCCGGTAAGCGGCAGG
GTCGGAACAGGAGAGCGCACGAGGGAGCTTCCAGGGGGAAACGCCTGGTATCTTTATAGTCCTGTCGGGT
TTCGCCACCTCTGACTTGAGCGTCGATTTTTGTGATGCTCGTCAGGGGGGCGGAGCCTATGGAAAAACGC
CAGCAACGCGGCCTTTTTACGGTTCCTGGCCTTTTGCTGGCCTTTTGCTCACATGTTCTTTCCTGCGTTA
TCCCCTGATTCTGTGGATAACCGTATTACCGCCATGCAT
Features (pLannotate 1.2.2; 15 found; start..end, strand, type, name):
     61..364     +  enhancer       CMV enhancer: human cytomegalovirus immediate early enhancer
    365..568     +  promoter       CMV promoter: human cytomegalovirus (CMV) immediate early promoter
    591..632     +  misc_feature   MCS (fragment): multiple cloning site
    631..1929    +  CDS            CCNB1: CCNB1_HUMAN - Also known as CCNB. Experimental evidence at protein level: Swiss-Prot protein existence level 1. Essential for the control of the cell cycle at the G2/M (mitosis) transition. From Homo sapiens (Human).
   1954..2670    +  CDS            Venus: Venus is a basic (constitutively fluorescent) yellow fluorescent protein published in 2002, derived from Aequorea victoria. It is reported to be a rapidly-maturing weak dimer with moderate acid sensitivity.
   2690..2773    +  CDS            large T antigen (fragment): large T antigen from SV40 (simian virus 40)
   2796..2917    +  polyA_signal   SV40 poly(A) signal: SV40 polyadenylation signal
   2951..3379    -  rep_origin     f1 ori (sequence partly withheld): f1 bacteriophage origin of replication; arrow indicates direction of (+) strand synthesis
   3406..3510    +  promoter       AmpR promoter: bla
   3512..3869    +  promoter       SV40 promoter: SV40 enhancer and early promoter
   3904..4698    +  CDS            NeoR/KanR: aminoglycoside phosphotransferase from Tn5; aph(3')-II (or nptII); confers resistance to neomycin, kanamycin, and G418 (Geneticin®)
   4719..4871    +  CDS            ble (fragment): BLE_KLEPN - Experimental evidence at protein level: Swiss-Prot protein existence level 1. Binding protein with a strong affinity to the bleomycin family of antibiotics. Binds to CL990; an antimitotic-antibiotic compound. From Klebsiella pneumoniae.
   4930..4977    +  polyA_signal   HSV TK poly(A) signal: herpes simplex virus thymidine kinase polyadenylation signal (Cole and Stacy, 1985)
   5068..5084    -  polyA_signal   bGH poly(A) signal (fragment): bovine growth hormone polyadenylation signal
   5306..5894    +  rep_origin     ori: high-copy-number ColE1/pMB1/pBR322/pUC origin of replication
