[The description below was written by a language model from this plasmid's Addgene catalogue record and pLannotate feature annotations shown in this document.]
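Description:
Cyclin B1-Venus ND is a mammalian expression plasmid built on the pVenus-N1 backbone, about 6.0 kb in total, that produces a non-degradable form of human cyclin B1 (CCNB1) fused at its C terminus to the yellow fluorescent protein Venus. The cyclin B1 coding sequence was inserted between HindIII and BamHI sites of the multiple cloning site, placing it downstream of the human cytomegalovirus immediate early enhancer and promoter and in line with the Venus open reading frame. An SV40 polyadenylation signal terminates the transcript. The insert carries the double substitution R42A/L45A, which the depositor states renders the protein stable. These residues lie in the destruction box that normally targets cyclin B1 for APC/C-dependent ubiquitination and proteolysis at mitotic exit. The catalogue lists an insert size of 1941 bp, whereas the annotated CCNB1 coding region spans roughly 1.3 kb; the larger figure may include Venus, but the record does not clarify this.

The plasmid is propagated in E. coli from a high-copy pUC-type origin. A single Tn5 NeoR/KanR cassette provides both selections: a bacterial bla promoter drives kanamycin resistance in bacteria, and the SV40 early promoter with an HSV TK polyadenylation signal drives G418 resistance in mammalian cells. An f1 origin is also present. Short hits annotated as fragments of large T antigen, ble and bGH poly(A) appear to be incidental backbone matches rather than functional elements.

The construct allows fluorescence-based tracking of stabilised cyclin B1. The associated publication concerns CDK1-mediated histone H2B phosphorylation and mitotic chromosome segregation, which suggests use in sustaining cyclin B1-CDK1 activity in mitosis.
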