Addgene plasmid #234673: Cyclin B1-Venus ND
Purpose: expresses a non-degradable cyclin B1 in fusion with Venus
Depositing lab: Lienhard Schmitz. Depositing organization: Justus Liebig-Universitaet Giessen. Publication: CDK1-mediated phosphorylation at H2B serine 6 is required for mitotic chromosome segregation. Seibert M, Kruger M, Watson NA, Sen O, Daum JR, Slotman JA, Braun T, Houtsmuller AB, Gorbsky GJ, Jacob R, Kracht M, Higgins JMG, Schmitz ML. J Cell Biol. 2019 Apr 1;218(4):1164-1181. doi: 10.1083/jcb.201806057. Epub 2019 Feb 14. PubMed 30765437.
Backbone
  Vector backbone: pVenus-N1
  Backbone size w/o insert (bp): 4688
  Total vector size (bp): 6008
  Vector type: Mammalian Expression
  Selectable markers: Neomycin (select with G418)
Growth in bacteria
  Bacterial resistance: Kanamycin, 50 μg/mL
  Growth temperature: 37°C
  Growth strain: DH5alpha
  Copy number: High Copy
Gene/Insert 1
  Gene/Insert name: Cyclin B1
  Species: H. sapiens (human)
  Insert size (bp): 1941
  GenBank ID: BC006510.2
  Entrez Gene: CCNB1 (a.k.a. CCNB)
  Promoter: CMV
  Tag / fusion protein: Venus (C terminal on insert)
  Cloning method: Restriction Enzyme; 5′ cloning site HindIII (unknown if destroyed); 3′ cloning site BamHI (unknown if destroyed)
  Sequencing primers: 5′ CMV promoter; 3′ SV40 poly A reverse
Gene/Insert 2
  Gene/Insert name: Cyclin B1
  Species: H. sapiens (human)
  Mutation: double mutation R42A and L45A
  GenBank ID: BC006510.2
  Entrez Gene: CCNB1 (a.k.a. CCNB)
  Tag / fusion protein: Venus (C terminal on insert)
Terms and licenses: Academic/Nonprofit Terms; Industry Terms: Not Available to Industry
Depositor comments: the cyclin B1 was rendered stably upon R42A/L45A point mutations
How to cite: Cyclin B1-Venus ND was a gift from Lienhard Schmitz (Addgene plasmid # 234673 ; http://n2t.net/addgene:234673 ; RRID:Addgene_234673)
